Addgene plasmid #69520: CMJ131
Purpose: pBAD HochAld1-20- gfpmut2- ssrA
Depositing lab: Danielle Tullman-Ercek. Depositing organization: University of California, Berkeley. Publication: Localization of Proteins to the 1,2-Propanediol Utilization Microcompartment by Non-native Signal Sequences Is Mediated by a Common Hydrophobic Motif. Jakobson CM, Kim EY, Slininger MF, Chien A, Tullman-Ercek D. J Biol Chem. 2015 Aug 17. pii: jbc.M115.651919. 10.1074/jbc.M115.651919 PubMed 26283792.
Backbone
  Vector backbone: pBAD33t
Growth in bacteria
  Bacterial resistance: Chloramphenicol, 25 μg/mL
  Growth temperature: 37°C
  Growth strain: DH10B
  Copy number: Unknown
Gene/Insert
  Gene/Insert name: GFPmut2
Terms and licenses: Academic/Nonprofit Terms; Industry Terms: Not Available to Industry
How to cite: CMJ131 was a gift from Danielle Tullman-Ercek (Addgene plasmid # 69520 ; http://n2t.net/addgene:69520 ; RRID:Addgene_69520)
