[The description below was written by a language model from this plasmid's Addgene catalogue record.]
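Description:
CMJ131 is a bacterial expression plasmid built on the pBAD33t backbone and maintained in E. coli under chloramphenicol selection; its copy number is listed as unknown, and no feature table is available to confirm the origin of replication or other backbone elements. The pBAD designation points to the arabinose-inducible araBAD promoter system, in which expression is normally controlled by the AraC regulator and induced by L-arabinose, although the record does not list these parts individually.

The payload is GFPmut2, a bright, fast-maturing green fluorescent protein variant widely used in bacteria. According to the stated purpose, it is flanked by two functional additions: an N-terminal "HochAld1-20" segment and a C-terminal ssrA tag. The name suggests that the N-terminal piece is the first 20 residues of an aldehyde dehydrogenase from a non-Salmonella organism, but the record does not spell out its source. The associated study concerns targeting of proteins to the 1,2-propanediol utilization (Pdu) bacterial microcompartment by non-native signal sequences that share a common hydrophobic motif, so this peptide is presumably being tested as such an encapsulation signal. The ssrA tag is a degradation signal recognised by cytosolic proteases such as ClpXP. In this kind of design, reporter left in the cytoplasm is expected to be degraded, whereas protein sequestered inside the microcompartment shell would be protected, so that remaining fluorescence reflects encapsulation.

The construct is therefore best understood as an inducible fluorescent reporter for assaying whether a heterologous N-terminal signal sequence can direct cargo into Pdu microcompartments.
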