>Addgene plasmid #69520 | CMJ131 | depositor full sequence | sequence record 129215 | CMJ131 sequence 850 bps
CGCCAAGCTTTTAAGCTGCTAAAGCGTAGTTTTCGTCGTTTGCTGCGTCGACTTTGTATAGTTCATCCAT
GCCATGTGTAATCCCAGCAGCTGTTACAAACTCAAGAAGGACCATGTGGTCTCTCTTTTCGTTGGGATCT
TTCGAAAGGGCAGATTGTGTGGACAGGTAATGGTTGTCTGGTAAAAGGACAGGGCCATCGCCAATTGGAG
TATTTTGTTGATAATGGTCTGCTAGTTGAACGCTTCCATCTTCAATGTTGTGTCTAATTTTGAAGTTAAC
TTTGATTCCATTCTTTTGTTTGTCTGCCATGATGTATACATTGTGTGAGTTATAGTTGTATTCCAATTTG
TGTCCAAGAATGTTTCCATCTTCTTTAAAATCAATACCTTTTAACTCGATTCTATTAACAAGGGTATCAC
CTTCAAACTTGACTTCAGCACGTGTCTTGTAGTTCCCGTCATCTTTGAAAAATATAGTTCTTTCCTGTAC
ATAACCTTCGGGCATGGCACTCTTGAAAAAGTCATGCTGTTTCATATGATCTGGGTATCTCGCAAAGCAT
TGAAGACCATACGCGAAAGTAGTGACAAGTGTTGGCCATGGAACAGGTAGTTTTCCAGTAGTGCAAATAA
ATTTAAGGGTAAGTTTTCCGTATGTTGCATCACCTTCACCCTCTCCACTGACAGAAAATTTGTGCCCATT
AACATCACCATCTAATTCAACAAGAATTGGGACAACTCCAGTGAAAAGTTCTTCTCCTTTACTTCTAGAG
TCGAGGCGCGCGAGCACGCGCTCGACGATCTCGGCGATGCGATCCTCGCGCAGAGCCATGACCTTTCTCC
TCTTTAAGAG
